>Addgene plasmid #120340 | HP4_M13 | addgene full sequence | sequence record 250004 | Addgene NGS Result
CTTTTTCTTTAAAACCGAAAAGATTACTTCGCGTTTGCCACCTGACGTCTAAGAAAAGGAATATTCAGCA
ATTTGCCCGTGCCGAAGAAAGGCCCACCCGTGAAGGTGAGCCAGTGAGTTGATTGCTACGTAATTAGTTA
GTTAGCCCTTAGTGACTCCAGACGCGAATTATTTTTGATGGCGTTCCTATTGGTTAAAAAATGAGCTGAT
TTAACAAAAATTTAATGCGAATTTTAACAAAAT
[37 nt withheld, positions 244-280]
T
[100 nt withheld, positions 282-381]
CTCAGGCAATGACCTGATAGCCTTTGTAGATCTCTCAAAAATAGCTACCCTCTCCGGCATT
[35 nt withheld, positions 443-477]
T
[32 nt withheld, positions 479-510]
TTTTGAATCTTTACCTACACATTACTCA
[44 nt withheld, positions 539-582]
TTGCGTTGAAATAAAGGCTTCTCCC
[83 nt withheld, positions 608-690]
TTCTTTGCCTTGCCTGTATGATTTATTGGATGTTAATGCTACTACT
[136 nt withheld, positions 737-872]
T
[54 nt withheld, positions 874-927]
GCTACAGCATTAT
[68 nt withheld, positions 941-1008]
CTCTAATCCTGACCTGTTGGAGTTTGCTTCCGGTCTGGTTCGCTTTGAA
[62 nt withheld, positions 1058-1119]
CCGCTTTGCTTCTGACTATAATAGTCAGGGTAAAGACCTG
[116 nt withheld, positions 1160-1275]
TATTACCCCCTCTGGCAAAACTTCTTTTGCAAAAGCCTCTCGCTATTTTGGTTTTTATCGTCGTCTGGTA
AACGAGGGTTATGATAGTGTTGCTCTTACT
[44 nt withheld, positions 1376-1419]
ATGTGGTATTCCTAAATCTCAACTGATGAATCTTTCT
[50 nt withheld, positions 1457-1506]
T
[57 nt withheld, positions 1508-1564]
C
[33 nt withheld, positions 1566-1598]
CCAATTTACTACT
[83 nt withheld, positions 1612-1694]
TCTTGTCAAGATTACTCTTGATGAAGGTCAGCCAGCCTATGCGCCTGGTCTGTACACCGTTCATCTGTCC
TCTTTCAAAGTTGGTCAGTTCGGTTCC
[161 nt withheld, positions 1792-1952]
T
[100 nt withheld, positions 1954-2053]
TGTAGCCGTTGCTACCCTCGTTCCG
[48 nt withheld, positions 2079-2126]
A
[258 nt withheld, positions 2128-2385]
TCC
[98 nt withheld, positions 2389-2486]
A
[305 nt withheld, positions 2488-2792]
G
[153 nt withheld, positions 2794-2946]
TTATTTGTTTGTGAATATCAAGGCCAATCGTCTGACCTGCCTCAACCTCCTGTC
[82 nt withheld, positions 3001-3082]
GCTCTGAGGGA
[161 nt withheld, positions 3094-3254]
T
[41 nt withheld, positions 3256-3296]
T
[62 nt withheld, positions 3298-3359]
A
[35 nt withheld, positions 3361-3395]
CCTCCCTCAATCGGTTGAATGTCGCCCTTTTGTCTTTGGCGCTGGTAAACCATATGAA
[86 nt withheld, positions 3454-3539]
T
[121 nt withheld, positions 3541-3661]
T
[104 nt withheld, positions 3663-3766]
TCAATTACCCTCTGACTTTGTTCAGGGT
[56 nt withheld, positions 3795-3850]
A
[258 nt withheld, positions 3852-4109]
ATCTGATTTGCTTGCTATTGGGCGCGGTAATGATTCCTACGATGAAAATAAAAACGGCTTGCTTGTTCTC
GATGAGTGCGGTACTTGGTTTAATACCCGTTCTTGGAATGAT
[32 nt withheld, positions 4222-4253]
ACATGCTCGTAAATTAGGATGGGATATTATTTTTCTTGTTCAGGAC
[44 nt withheld, positions 4300-4343]
TGTTGTTTATTGTCGTCGTCTGGACAGAATTACTTTACCTTTTGTCGGTACTTTATATTCTCTTATTACT
GGCTCGAAAATGCCTCTGCCTAAATTACATGTTGGCGTTGTTAAATATGGC
[53 nt withheld, positions 4465-4517]
GTATAACGCATATGATACTAAACAGGCTTTTTCTAGTAATTATGATTCCGGTGTTTATTCTTATTTAACG
[107 nt withheld, positions 4588-4694]
T
[197 nt withheld, positions 4696-4892]
ACTCACATATATTGATTTATGTACTGTTTCC
[84 nt withheld, positions 4924-5007]
G
[35 nt withheld, positions 5009-5043]
TGTAACTTGGTATTCAAAGCAATCAGGCGAATCCGTTATTGTTTCTCCCGATGTAAAAGGTACTGTTACT
GTATATTCATCTGACGTTAAACCTGAAAATCTACGCAATTTCTTTATTTCTGTTTTACGTGCAAATAATT
TTGATATGGTAGGTTCTAACCCTTCCATTATTCAGAAGTATAATCCAAACAA
[35 nt withheld, positions 5236-5270]
A
[72 nt withheld, positions 5272-5343]
TTTTAAAATTAATAACGTTCGGGCAAAGGATTTAATACGAGTTGTCGAATTGTTTGTAAAGTCTAATACT
TCTAAATCCTCAAATGTATTATCTATTGACGGCTCTAATCTATTAGTTGTTAGTGCTCCTAAAGATATTT
TAGATAACCTTCCTCAATTCCTTTCA
[35 nt withheld, positions 5510-5544]
GGGTTTGATATTT
[32 nt withheld, positions 5558-5589]
ATTTGCTGCTGGCTCTCAGCGTGGCACTGTTGCAGGC
[41 nt withheld, positions 5627-5667]
TGGTGGTTCGTTCGGTATTTTTAAT
[68 nt withheld, positions 5693-5760]
A
[35 nt withheld, positions 5762-5796]
C
[38 nt withheld, positions 5798-5835]
G
[38 nt withheld, positions 5837-5874]
GATTGAGCGTCAAAATGTAGGTATTTCCATGAGCGTTTTTCCT
[38 nt withheld, positions 5918-5955]
C
[68 nt withheld, positions 5957-6024]
T
[199 nt withheld, positions 6026-6224]
ATGCAGGAGTCACTAAGGGTTAGTTAGTTAGATTAGCAGAAAGTCAAAAGCCTCCGACCGGAGGCTTTTG
ACTAAAACTTCCCTTGGGGTTATCATTGGGGCTCACTCAAAGGCGGTAATCAGATAAAAAAAATCCTTAG
CTTTCGCTAAGGATGATTTCTGCTAGTATTATTAGAAAAACTCATCGAGCATCAAATGAAACTGCAATTT
ATTCATATCAGGATTATCAATACCATATTTTTGAAAAAGCCGTTTCTGTAATGAAGGAGAAAACTCACCG
AGGCAGTTCCAAAGAATGGCAAGGTCCTGGTAACGGTCTGCGATTCCGACCCGTCCAACATCAATACAAC
CTATTAATTTCCCCTCGTCAAAAATAAGGTTATCAAGTGAGAAATCACCATGAGTGACGACTGAATCCGG
TGAGAATGGCAAGAGCTTGTGCATTTCTTTCCAGACTTGTTCAACAGGCCAGCCATTACGCTCGTCATCA
AAATCACTCGCATCAACCAAACCGTTATTCATGCGTGATTGCGCCTGAGCAAGACGAAATACACGATCGC
TGTTAAAAGGACAATTACAAACAGGAATCGAATGTAACCGGCGCAGGAACACGGCCAGCGCATCAACAAT
ATTTTCACCTGAATCAGGATATTCTTCTAATACCTGGAAGGCTGTTTTCCCAGGAATCGCGGTGGTGAGT
AACCACGCATCATCAGGAGTACGGATAAAATGCTTGATGGTCGGGAGAGGCATAAACTCCGTCAGCCAGT
TGAGACGGACCATCTCATCTGTAACATCATTGGCAACGCTACCTTTGCCATGTTTCAGAAACAACTCTGG
CGCATCGGGCTTCCCATACAAGCGATAGATTGTCGCACCTGATTGCCCGACATTATCGCGAGCCCATTTA
TACCCATATAAATCAGCGTCCATGTTGGAGTTTAAGCGCGGACGGGAGCAAGACGTTTCCCGTTGAATAT
GGCTCATAACACCCCTTGTATTACTGTTTATGTAAGCAGACAGTTTTATTGTTCATGATGATATATTTTT
ATCTTGTGCAATGTAACATCAGAGATTTTGAGACACAACGTGGCTTTGTTGAATAAATCGAACTTTTGCT
GAGTTGAAGGATCAGCTCTAGTAGTTACATTGTCGATCTGTTCATGGTGAACAGCTTTGAATGCACCAAA
AACTCGTAAAAGCTCTGATGTATCTATCTTTTTTACACCGTTTTCATCTGTGCATATGGACAGTTTTCCC
TTTGATATGTAACGGTGAACAGTTGTTCTACTTTTGTTTGTTAGTCTTGATGCTTCACTGATAGATACAA
GAGCCATAAGAACCTCAGATCCTTCCGTATTTAGCCAGTATGTTCTCTAGTGTGGTTCGTTGTTTTTGCG
TGAGCCATGAGAACGAACCATTGAGATCATACTTACTTTGCATGTCACTCAAAAATTTTGCCTCAAAACT
GGTGAGCTGAATTTTTGCAGTTAAAGCATCGTGTAGTGTTTTTCTTAGTCCGTTATGTAGGTAGGAATCT
GATGTAATGGTTGTTGGTATTTTGTCACCATTCATTTTTATCTGGTTGTTCTCAAGTTCGGTTACGAGAT
CCATTTGTCTATCTAGTTCAACTTGGAAAATCAACGTATCAGTCGGGCGGCCTCGCTTATCAACCACCAA
TTTCATATTGCTGTAAGTGTTTAAATCTTTACTTATTGGTTTCAAAACCCATTGGTTAAGCCTTTTAAAC
TCATGGTAGTTATTTTCAAGCATTAACATGAACTTAAATTCATCAAGGCTAATCTCTATATTTGCCTTGT
GAGTTTTCTTTTGTGTTAGTTCTTTTAATAACCACTCATAAATCCTCATAGAGTATTTGTTTTCAAAAGA
CTTAACATGTTCCAGATTATATTTTATGAATTTTTTTAACTGGAAAAGATAAGGCAATATCTCTTCACTA
AAAACTAATTCTAATTTTTCGCTTGAGAACTTGGCATAGTTTGTCCACTGGAAAATCCCAAAGCCTTTAA
CCAAAGGATTCCTGATTTCCACAGTTCTCGTCATCAGCTCTCTGGTTGCTTTAGCTAATACACCATAAGC
ATTTTCCCTACTGATGTTCATCATCTGAGCGTATTGGTTATAAGTGAACGATACCGTCCGTTCTTTCCTT
GTAGGGTTTTCAATCGTGGGGTTGAGTAGTGCCACACAGCATAAAATTAGCTTGGTTTCATGCTCCGTTA
AGTCATAGCGACTAATCGCTAGTTCATTTGCTTTGAAAACAACTAATTCAGACATACATCTCAATTGGTC
TAGGTGATTTTAATCACTATACCAATTGAGATGGGCTAGTCAATGATAATTACATGTCCTTTTCCTTTGA
GTTGTGGGTATCTGTAAATTCTGCTAGACCTTTGCTGGAAAACTTGTAAATTCTGCTAGACCCTCTGTAA
ATTCCGCTAGACCTTTGTGTGTTTTTTTGTTTATATTCAAGTGGTTATAATTTATAGAATAAAGAAAGAA
TAAAAAAAGATAAAAAGAATAGATCCCAGCCCTGTGTATAACTCACTACTTTAGTCAGTTCCGCAGTATT
ACAAAAGGATGTCGCAAACGCTGTTTGCTCCTCTACAAAACAGACCTTAAAACCCTAAAGGCTTAAGTAG
CACCCTCGCAAGCTCGGGCAAATCGCTGAATATTCCTTTTGTCTCCGACCATCAGGCACCTGAGTCGCTG
TCTTTTTCGTGACATTCAGTTCGCTGCGCTCACGGCTCTGGCAGTGAATGGGGGTAAATGGCACTACAGG
CGCCTTTTATGGATTCATGCAAGGAAACTACCCATAATACAAGAAAAGCCCGTCACGGGCTTCTCAGGGC
GTTTTATGGCGGGTCTGCTATGTGGTGCTATCTGACTTTTTGCTGTTCAGCAGTTCCTGCCCTCTGATTT
TCCAGTCTGACCACTTCGGATTATCCCGTGACAGGTCATTCAGACTGGCTAATGCACCCAGTAAGGCAGC
GGTATCATCAACAGGCTTACCCGTCTTACTGTCCCTAGTGCTTGGATTCTCACCAATAAAAAACGCCCGG
CGGCAACCGAGCGTTCTGAACAAATCCAGATGGAGTTCTGAGGTCATTACTGGATCTATCAACAGGAGTC
CAAGCGAGCTCGTAAACTTGGTCTGACAGCTCTAGCTCCGGCAAAAAAACGGGCAAGGTGTCACCACCCT
GCC
Features (pLannotate 1.2.2; 19 found; start..end, strand, type, name):
     83..112     -  terminator     T3Te terminator: phage T3 early transcription terminator
    186..318     +  rep_origin     M13 ori (fragment) (sequence partly withheld): M13 bacteriophage origin of replication; arrow indicates direction of (+) strand synthesis
    323..1555    +  CDS            M13 gene II (sequence partly withheld): pII; II; replication
   1567..1830    +  CDS            M13 gene V (sequence partly withheld): pV; V; replication
   1832..1933    +  CDS            M13 gene VII (sequence withheld): pVII; VII; minor coat protein
   1930..2028    +  CDS            M13 gene IX (sequence partly withheld): pIX; IX; minor coat protein
   2025..2246    +  CDS            M13 gene VIII (sequence partly withheld): pVIII; VIII; major coat protein
   2250..2297    +  terminator     fd terminator (sequence withheld): central terminator from bacteriophage fd (Otsuka and Kunisawa, 1982)
   2302..3576    +  CDS            M13 gene III (sequence partly withheld): pIII; III; minor coat protein
   3579..3917    +  CDS            M13 gene VI (sequence partly withheld): pVI; VI; minor coat protein
   3919..4965    +  CDS            M13 gene I (sequence partly withheld): pI; I; phage assembly
   4943..6223    +  CDS            M13 gene IV (sequence partly withheld): pIV; IV; phage assembly
   6266..6297    +  terminator     tonB terminator: bidirectional E. coli tonB-P14 transcription terminator
   6344..6384    -  terminator     bacterial terminator (fragment): putative bacterial transcription terminator
   6396..7211    -  CDS            KanR: aminoglycoside phosphotransferase confers resistance to kanamycin in bacteria or G418 (Geneticin®) in eukaryotes
   7569..8519    -  CDS            Rep101: RepA protein needed for replication with the pSC101 origin; rep101
   8567..8788    -  rep_origin     pSC101 ori: low-copy replication origin that requires the Rep101 protein
   9280..9374    -  terminator     lambda t0 terminator: transcription terminator from phage lambda
   9411..23      +  terminator     his operon terminator (across the origin): This putative transcriptin terminator from the E. coli his operon has a 2-bp deletion introduced during synthesis. Its efficiency has not been determined.
