[The description below was written by a language model from this plasmid's Addgene catalogue record and pLannotate feature annotations shown in this document.]
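Description:
HP4_M13 is a bacterial helper plasmid that supplies the protein-coding portion of the M13 bacteriophage genome (derived from M13mp18) in trans, so that a co-resident phagemid can be replicated as single-stranded DNA and packaged into phage-like particles. It is built on the BioBrick backbone pSB4K5, a low-copy vector that replicates from the pSC101 origin together with its required Rep101 (RepA) initiator protein, and it is selected with kanamycin through an aminoglycoside phosphotransferase gene. Several transcription terminators (T3Te, tonB, lambda t0, a his operon terminator and others) flank the backbone modules and insulate the insert from read-through. The total size is about 9.4 kb, of which roughly 6.3 kb is phage sequence.

The annotated insert carries the M13 genes in their native order, expressed from native phage promoters: genes II and V for rolling-circle replication and single-strand binding, genes VII, IX, VIII, III and VI for the minor and major coat proteins, and genes I and IV for assembly and secretion, with the central fd-type terminator between genes VIII and III. Only a short fragment of the M13 origin is annotated upstream of gene II, rather than a complete intergenic region. This is consistent with the helper design: the plasmid itself should not be efficiently converted to single strands and packaged, leaving the phagemid as the preferred substrate, although the record does not explicitly state that the origin is non-functional. According to the record, the plasmid is used for phagemid ssDNA production, and the associated publication concerns biotechnological mass production of DNA origami.
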