Addgene plasmid #120340: HP4_M13
Purpose: Helper plasmid for production of phagemid ssDNA, based on m13mp18
Depositing lab: Hendrik Dietz. Depositing organization: Technische Universitaet Muenchen (TUM). Publication: Biotechnological mass production of DNA origami. Praetorius F, Kick B, Behler KL, Honemann MN, Weuster-Botz D, Dietz H. Nature. 2017 Dec 6;552(7683):84-87. doi: 10.1038/nature24650. PubMed 29219963.
Backbone
  Vector backbone: psB4K5
  Backbone manufacturer: BioBrick registry
  Backbone size w/o insert (bp): 3200
  Total vector size (bp): 9448
  Vector type: Bacterial Expression
Growth in bacteria
  Bacterial resistance: Kanamycin, 50 μg/mL
  Growth temperature: 37°C
  Growth strain: DH5alpha
  Copy number: Low Copy
Gene/Insert
  Gene/Insert name: Coding part of the M13 phage genome
  Species: phage M13
  Insert size (bp): 6300
  Promoter: native phage promoters
  Cloning method: Unknown
  Sequencing primers: 5′ tgccacctgacgtctaagaa; 3′ attaccgcctttgagtgagc
Terms and licenses: Academic/Nonprofit Terms; Industry Terms: Not Available to Industry
How to cite: HP4_M13 was a gift from Hendrik Dietz (Addgene plasmid # 120340 ; http://n2t.net/addgene:120340 ; RRID:Addgene_120340)
