>Addgene plasmid #120340 | HP4_M13 | depositor partial sequence | sequence record 228447 | insert: coding part of the M13 phage
AAGGAATATTCAGCAATTTGCCCGTGCCGAAGAAAGGCCCACCCGTGAAGGTGAGCCAGTGAGTTGATTG
CTACGTAATTAGTTAGTTAGCCCTTAGTGACTCCAGACGCGAATTATTTTTGATGGCGTTCCTATTGGTT
AAAAAATGAGCTGATTTAACAAAAATTTAATGCGAATTTTAACAAAAT
[37 nt withheld, positions 189-225]
T
[100 nt withheld, positions 227-326]
CTCAGGCAATGACCTGATAGCCTTTGTAGATCTCTCAAAAATAGCTACCCTCTCCGGCATT
[35 nt withheld, positions 388-422]
T
[32 nt withheld, positions 424-455]
TTTTGAATCTTTACCTACACATTACTCA
[44 nt withheld, positions 484-527]
TTGCGTTGAAATAAAGGCTTCTCCC
[83 nt withheld, positions 553-635]
TTCTTTGCCTTGCCTGTATGATTTATTGGATGTTAATGCTACTACT
[136 nt withheld, positions 682-817]
T
[54 nt withheld, positions 819-872]
GCTACAGCATTAT
[68 nt withheld, positions 886-953]
CTCTAATCCTGACCTGTTGGAGTTTGCTTCCGGTCTGGTTCGCTTTGAA
[62 nt withheld, positions 1003-1064]
CCGCTTTGCTTCTGACTATAATAGTCAGGGTAAAGACCTG
[116 nt withheld, positions 1105-1220]
TATTACCCCCTCTGGCAAAACTTCTTTTGCAAAAGCCTCTCGCTATTTTGGTTTTTATCGTCGTCTGGTA
AACGAGGGTTATGATAGTGTTGCTCTTACT
[44 nt withheld, positions 1321-1364]
ATGTGGTATTCCTAAATCTCAACTGATGAATCTTTCT
[50 nt withheld, positions 1402-1451]
T
[57 nt withheld, positions 1453-1509]
C
[33 nt withheld, positions 1511-1543]
CCAATTTACTACT
[83 nt withheld, positions 1557-1639]
TCTTGTCAAGATTACTCTTGATGAAGGTCAGCCAGCCTATGCGCCTGGTCTGTACACCGTTCATCTGTCC
TCTTTCAAAGTTGGTCAGTTCGGTTCC
[161 nt withheld, positions 1737-1897]
T
[100 nt withheld, positions 1899-1998]
TGTAGCCGTTGCTACCCTCGTTCCG
[48 nt withheld, positions 2024-2071]
A
[258 nt withheld, positions 2073-2330]
TCC
[98 nt withheld, positions 2334-2431]
A
[305 nt withheld, positions 2433-2737]
G
[153 nt withheld, positions 2739-2891]
TTATTTGTTTGTGAATATCAAGGCCAATCGTCTGACCTGCCTCAACCTCCTGTC
[82 nt withheld, positions 2946-3027]
GCTCTGAGGGA
[161 nt withheld, positions 3039-3199]
T
[41 nt withheld, positions 3201-3241]
T
[62 nt withheld, positions 3243-3304]
A
[35 nt withheld, positions 3306-3340]
CCTCCCTCAATCGGTTGAATGTCGCCCTTTTGTCTTTGGCGCTGGTAAACCATATGAA
[86 nt withheld, positions 3399-3484]
T
[121 nt withheld, positions 3486-3606]
T
[104 nt withheld, positions 3608-3711]
TCAATTACCCTCTGACTTTGTTCAGGGT
[56 nt withheld, positions 3740-3795]
A
[258 nt withheld, positions 3797-4054]
ATCTGATTTGCTTGCTATTGGGCGCGGTAATGATTCCTACGATGAAAATAAAAACGGCTTGCTTGTTCTC
GATGAGTGCGGTACTTGGTTTAATACCCGTTCTTGGAATGAT
[32 nt withheld, positions 4167-4198]
ACATGCTCGTAAATTAGGATGGGATATTATTTTTCTTGTTCAGGAC
[44 nt withheld, positions 4245-4288]
TGTTGTTTATTGTCGTCGTCTGGACAGAATTACTTTACCTTTTGTCGGTACTTTATATTCTCTTATTACT
GGCTCGAAAATGCCTCTGCCTAAATTACATGTTGGCGTTGTTAAATATGGC
[53 nt withheld, positions 4410-4462]
GTATAACGCATATGATACTAAACAGGCTTTTTCTAGTAATTATGATTCCGGTGTTTATTCTTATTTAACG
[107 nt withheld, positions 4533-4639]
T
[197 nt withheld, positions 4641-4837]
ACTCACATATATTGATTTATGTACTGTTTCC
[84 nt withheld, positions 4869-4952]
G
[35 nt withheld, positions 4954-4988]
TGTAACTTGGTATTCAAAGCAATCAGGCGAATCCGTTATTGTTTCTCCCGATGTAAAAGGTACTGTTACT
GTATATTCATCTGACGTTAAACCTGAAAATCTACGCAATTTCTTTATTTCTGTTTTACGTGCAAATAATT
TTGATATGGTAGGTTCTAACCCTTCCATTATTCAGAAGTATAATCCAAACAA
[35 nt withheld, positions 5181-5215]
A
[72 nt withheld, positions 5217-5288]
TTTTAAAATTAATAACGTTCGGGCAAAGGATTTAATACGAGTTGTCGAATTGTTTGTAAAGTCTAATACT
TCTAAATCCTCAAATGTATTATCTATTGACGGCTCTAATCTATTAGTTGTTAGTGCTCCTAAAGATATTT
TAGATAACCTTCCTCAATTCCTTTCA
[35 nt withheld, positions 5455-5489]
GGGTTTGATATTT
[32 nt withheld, positions 5503-5534]
ATTTGCTGCTGGCTCTCAGCGTGGCACTGTTGCAGGC
[41 nt withheld, positions 5572-5612]
TGGTGGTTCGTTCGGTATTTTTAAT
[68 nt withheld, positions 5638-5705]
A
[35 nt withheld, positions 5707-5741]
C
[38 nt withheld, positions 5743-5780]
G
[38 nt withheld, positions 5782-5819]
GATTGAGCGTCAAAATGTAGGTATTTCCATGAGCGTTTTTCCT
[38 nt withheld, positions 5863-5900]
C
[68 nt withheld, positions 5902-5969]
T
[199 nt withheld, positions 5971-6169]
ATGCAGGAGTCACTAAGGGTTAGTTAGTTAGATTAGCAGAAAGTCAAAAGCCTCCGACCGGAGGCTTTTG
ACTAAAACTTCCCTTGGGGTTATCATTGGG
